Addgene plasmid #55675: NKIRAS1
Purpose: expression of mouse NKIRAS1
Depositing lab: Julian Downward. Depositing organization: Cancer Research UK. Publication: RAS and RHO families of GTPases directly regulate distinct phosphoinositide 3-kinase isoforms. Fritsch R, de Krijger I, Fritsch K, George R, Reason B, Kumar MS, Diefenbacher M, Stamp G, Downward J. Cell. 2013 May 23;153(5):1050-63. doi: 10.1016/j.cell.2013.04.031. PubMed 23706742.
Backbone
  Vector backbone: pGEX2T
  Backbone manufacturer: GE Healthcare Life Sciences
  Backbone size w/o insert (bp): 4948
  Vector type: Bacterial Expression
Growth in bacteria
  Bacterial resistance: Ampicillin, 100 μg/mL
  Growth temperature: 37°C
  Growth strain: BL21 codon plus ril de3
  Copy number: High Copy
Gene/Insert
  Gene/Insert name: NKIRAS1
  Species: M. musculus (mouse)
  Entrez Gene: Nkiras1 (a.k.a. RP23-205G15.2, 2400004O09Rik, KBRAS1, kappaB-Ras1)
  Promoter: lac
  Cloning method: Restriction Enzyme; 5′ cloning site BamHI (not destroyed); 3′ cloning site EcoRI (not destroyed)
  Sequencing primers: 5′ lac promoter; 3′ GST-R
Terms and licenses: Academic/Nonprofit Terms; Industry Terms: Not Available to Industry
How to cite: NKIRAS1 was a gift from Julian Downward (Addgene plasmid # 55675 ; http://n2t.net/addgene:55675 ; RRID:Addgene_55675)
