[The description below was written by a language model from this plasmid's Addgene catalogue record.]
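Description:
NKIRAS1 is a bacterial expression plasmid built on the pGEX2T backbone (about 4.9 kb without insert), carrying the mouse Nkiras1 coding sequence, which encodes the small Ras-like GTPase also known as kappaB-Ras1 or KBRAS1. The insert was placed by restriction cloning between the BamHI and EcoRI sites of the vector, and both sites remain intact, so the fragment can be excised or exchanged. The plasmid is maintained at high copy in E. coli under ampicillin selection, and the record lists a BL21-derived, codon-supplemented DE3 strain as the host, consistent with its role in recombinant protein production rather than simple propagation.

The record gives the promoter as lac; pGEX-series vectors generally drive expression from an IPTG-inducible lac-type hybrid promoter. The entry does not list a tag. However, pGEX2T is a standard glutathione S-transferase fusion vector in which genes cloned into the BamHI/EcoRI polylinker are normally expressed downstream of GST and a thrombin cleavage site, and the use of a GST-named sequencing primer fits this arrangement. The expected product is therefore a GST–NKIRAS1 fusion suitable for glutathione-affinity purification, although no feature table is provided to confirm the reading frame or junctions.

The stated purpose is simply expression of mouse NKIRAS1. The associated work concerns how RAS and RHO family GTPases directly regulate different phosphoinositide 3-kinase isoforms, so the plasmid was probably used to make purified GTPase for in vitro binding or activity studies, though the record does not state this.
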