>Addgene plasmid #55675 | NKIRAS1 | depositor partial sequence | sequence record 86217 | NKIRAS1
ATGGGGAAGGGTTGCAAGGTTGTCATTTGTGGGTTGCTGTCTGTTGGGAAAACTGCAATTTTGGAGCAAC
TCCTTTATGGGAATCACACTATTGGGATGGAAGACTGTGAAACGCTGGAAGACGTGTACATGGCATCTGT
AGAGACAGACCGTGGGGTGAAGGAGCAGCTGCACTTGTATGACACCCGAGGCCTGCAGAAAGGCGTGGAG
CTGCCAAAGCATTACTTCTCATTTGCTGATGGCTTTGTTCTTGTGTATAGTGTGAATAACCTTGAGTCCT
TCCAAAGAGTGGAGCTTCTGAAGAAAGAGATTGATAAGTTCAAAGACAAAAAGGAGGTGGCAATCGTTGT
GTTAGGAAACAAACTGGACCTTTCTGAGCAGAGACAGGTGGATGCTGACGTGGCACAACAGTGGGCAAGA
AGTGAGAAAGTCAAGCTGTGGGAGGTGACAGTGACAGACCGGAGGACACTGATTGAACCCTTCACTTTAC
TGGCCAGCAAGCTTTCTCAGCCCCAGAGCAAATCCAGCTTCCCTTTGCCTGGGAGGAAAAACAAAGGGAA
CTCCAATCCCGAAAACTGA
