>Addgene plasmid #55675 | NKIRAS1 | depositor partial sequence | sequence record 86218 | pGEX2T backbone
ACGTTATCGACTGCACGGTGCACCAATGCTTCTGGCGTCAGGCAGCCATCGGAAGCTGTGGTATGGCTGT
GCAGGTCGTAAATCACTGCATAATTCGTGTCGCTCAAGGCGCACTCCCGTTCTGGATAATGTTTTTTGCG
CCGACATCATAACGGTTCTGGCAAATATTCTGAAATGAGCTGTTGACAATTAATCATCGGCTCGTATAAT
GTGTGGAATTGTGAGCGGATAACAATTTCACACAGGAAACAGTATTCATGTCCCCTATACTAGGTTATTG
GAAAATTAAGGGCCTTGTGCAACCCACTCGACTTCTTTTGGAATATCTTGAAGAAAAATATGAAGAGCAT
TTGTATGAGCGCGATGAAGGTGATAAATGGCGAAACAAAAAGTTTGAATTGGGTTTGGAGTTTCCCAATC
TTCCTTATTATATTGATGGTGATGTTAAATTAACACAGTCTATGGCCATCATACGTTATATAGCTGACAA
GCACAACATGTTGGGTGGTTGTCCAAAAGAGCGTGCAGAGATTTCAATGCTTGAAGGAGCGGTTTTGGAT
ATTAGATACGGTGTTTCGAGAATTGCATATAGTAAAGACTTTGAAACTCTCAAAGTTGATTTTCTTAGCA
AGCTACCTGAAATGCTGAAAATGTTCGAAGATCGTTTATGTCATAAAACATATTTAAATGGTGATCATGT
AACCCATCCTGACTTCATGTTGTATGACGCTCTTGATGTTGTTTTATACATGGACCCAATGTGCCTGGAT
GCGTTCCCAAAATTAGTTTGTTTTAAAAAACGTATTGAAGCTATCCCACAAATTGATAAGTACTTGAAAT
CCAGCAAGTATATAGCATGGCCTTTGCAGGGCTGGCAAGCCACGTTTGGTGGTGGCGACCATCCTCCAAA
ATCGGATCTGGTTCCGCGTGGATCCCCGGGAATTCATCGTGACTGACTGACGATCTGCCTCGCGCGTTTC
GGTGATGACGGTGAAAACCTCTGACACATGCAGCTCCCGGAGACGGTCACAGCTTGTCTGTAAGCGGATG
CCGGGAGCAGACAAGCCCGTCAGGGCGCGTCAGCGGGTGTTGGCGGGTGTCGGGGCGCAGCCATGACCCA
GTCACGTAGCGATAGCGGAGTGTATAATTCTTGAAGACGAAAGGGCCTCGTGATACGCCTATTTTTATAG
GTTAATGTCATGATAATAATGGTTTCTTAGACGTCAGGTGGCACTTTTCGGGGAAATGTGCGCGGAACCC
CTATTTGTTTATTTTTCTAAATACATTCAAATATGTATCCGCTCATGAGACAATAACCCTGATAAATGCT
TCAATAATATTGAAAAAGGAAGAGTATGAGTATTCAACATTTCCGTGTCGCCCTTATTCCCTTTTTTGCG
GCATTTTGCCTTCCTGTTTTTGCTCACCCAGAAACGCTGGTGAAAGTAAAAGATGCTGAAGATCAGTTGG
GTGCACGAGTGGGTTACATCGAACTGGATCTCAACAGCGGTAAGATCCTTGAGAGTTTTCGCCCCGAAGA
ACGTTTTCCAATGATGAGCACTTTTAAAGTTCTGCTATGTGGCGCGGTATTATCCCGTGTTGACGCCGGG
CAAGAGCAACTCGGTCGCCGCATACACTATTCTCAGAATGACTTGGTTGAGTACTCACCAGTCACAGAAA
AGCATCTTACGGATGGCATGACAGTAAGAGAATTATGCAGTGCTGCCATAACCATGAGTGATAACACTGC
GGCCAACTTACTTCTGACAACGATCGGAGGACCGAAGGAGCTAACCGCTTTTTTGCACAACATGGGGGAT
CATGTAACTCGCCTTGATCGTTGGGAACCGGAGCTGAATGAAGCCATACCAAACGACGAGCGTGACACCA
CGATGCCTGCAGCAATGGCAACAACGTTGCGCAAACTATTAACTGGCGAACTACTTACTCTAGCTTCCCG
GCAACAATTAATAGACTGGATGGAGGCGGATAAAGTTGCAGGACCACTTCTGCGCTCGGCCCTTCCGGCT
GGCTGGTTTATTGCTGATAAATCTGGAGCCGGTGAGCGTGGGTCTCGCGGTATCATTGCAGCACTGGGGC
CAGATGGTAAGCCCTCCCGTATCGTAGTTATCTACACGACGGGGAGTCAGGCAACTATGGATGAACGAAA
TAGACAGATCGCTGAGATAGGTGCCTCACTGATTAAGCATTGGTAACTGTCAGACCAAGTTTACTCATAT
ATACTTTAGATTGATTTAAAACTTCATTTTTAATTTAAAAGGATCTAGGTGAAGATCCTTTTTGATAATC
TCATGACCAAAATCCCTTAACGTGAGTTTTCGTTCCACTGAGCGTCAGACCCCGTAGAAAAGATCAAAGG
ATCTTCTTGAGATCCTTTTTTTCTGCGCGTAATCTGCTGCTTGCAAACAAAAAAACCACCGCTACCAGCG
GTGGTTTGTTTGCCGGATCAAGAGCTACCAACTCTTTTTCCGAAGGTAACTGGCTTCAGCAGAGCGCAGA
TACCAAATACTGTCCTTCTAGTGTAGCCGTAGTTAGGCCACCACTTCAAGAACTCTGTAGCACCGCCTAC
ATACCTCGCTCTGCTAATCCTGTTACCAGTGGCTGCTGCCAGTGGCGATAAGTCGTGTCTTACCGGGTTG
GACTCAAGACGATAGTTACCGGATAAGGCGCAGCGGTCGGGCTGAACGGGGGGTTCGTGCACACAGCCCA
GCTTGGAGCGAACGACCTACACCGAACTGAGATACCTACAGCGTGAGCTATGAGAAAGCGCCACGCTTCC
CGAAGGGAGAAAGGCGGACAGGTATCCGGTAAGCGGCAGGGTCGGAACAGGAGAGCGCACGAGGGAGCTT
CCAGGGGGAAACGCCTGGTATCTTTATAGTCCTGTCGGGTTTCGCCACCTCTGACTTGAGCGTCGATTTT
TGTGATGCTCGTCAGGGGGGCGGAGCCTATGGAAAAACGCCAGCAACGCGGCCTTTTTACGGTTCCTGGC
CTTTTGCTGGCCTTTTGCTCACATGTTCTTTCCTGCGTTATCCCCTGATTCTGTGGATAACCGTATTACC
GCCTTTGAGTGAGCTGATACCGCTCGCCGCAGCCGAACGACCGAGCGCAGCGAGTCAGTGAGCGAGGAAG
CGGAAGAGCGCCTGATGCGGTATTTTCTCCTTACGCATCTGTGCGGTATTTCACACCGCATAAATTCCGA
CACCATCGAATGGTGCAAAACCTTTCGCGGTATGGCATGATAGCGCCCGGAAGAGAGTCAATTCAGGGTG
GTGAATGTGAAACCAGTAACGTTATACGATGTCGCAGAGTATGCCGGTGTCTCTTATCAGACCGTTTCCC
GCGTGGTGAACCAGGCCAGCCACGTTTCTGCGAAAACGCGGGAAAAAGTGGAAGCGGCGATGGCGGAGCT
GAATTACATTCCCAACCGCGTGGCACAACAACTGGCGGGCAAACAGTCGTTGCTGATTGGCGTTGCCACC
TCCAGTCTGGCCCTGCACGCGCCGTCGCAAATTGTCGCGGCGATTAAATCTCGCGCCGATCAACTGGGTG
CCAGCGTGGTGGTGTCGATGGTAGAACGAAGCGGCGTCGAAGCCTGTAAAGCGGCGGTGCACAATCTTCT
CGCGCAACGCGTCAGTGGGCTGATCATTAACTATCCGCTGGATGACCAGGATGCCATTGCTGTGGAAGCT
GCCTGCACTAATGTTCCGGCGTTATTTCTTGATGTCTCTGACCAGACACCCATCAACAGTATTATTTTCT
CCCATGAAGACGGTACGCGACTGGGCGTGGAGCATCTGGTCGCATTGGGTCACCAGCAAATCGCGCTGTT
AGCGGGCCCATTAAGTTCTGTCTCGGCGCGTCTGCGTCTGGCTGGCTGGCATAAATATCTCACTCGCAAT
CAAATTCAGCCGATAGCGGAACGGGAAGGCGACTGGAGTGCCATGTCCGGTTTTCAACAAACCATGCAAA
TGCTGAATGAGGGCATCGTTCCCACTGCGATGCTGGTTGCCAACGATCAGATGGCGCTGGGCGCAATGCG
CGCCATTACCGAGTCCGGGCTGCGCGTTGGTGCGGATATCTCGGTAGTGGGATACGACGATACCGAAGAC
AGCTCATGTTATATCCCGCCGTTAACCACCATCAAACAGGATTTTCGCCTGCTGGGGCAAACCAGCGTGG
ACCGCTTGCTGCAACTCTCTCAGGGCCAGGCGGTGAAGGGCAATCAGCTGTTGCCCGTCTCACTGGTGAA
AAGAAAAACCACCCTGGCGCCCAATACGCAAACCGCCTCTCCCCGCGCGTTGGCCGATTCATTAATGCAG
CTGGCACGACAGGTTTCCCGACTGGAAAGCGGGCAGTGAGCGCAACGCAATTAATGTGAGTTAGCTCACT
CATTAGGCACCCCAGGCTTTACACTTTATGCTTCCGGCTCGTATGTTGTGTGGAATTGTGAGCGGATAAC
AATTTCACACAGGAAACAGCTATGACCATGATTACGGATTCACTGGCCGTCGTTTTACAACGTCGTGACT
GGGAAAACCCTGGCGTTACCCAACTTAATCGCCTTGCAGCACATCCCCCTTTCGCCAGCTGGCGTAATAG
CGAAGAGGCCCGCACCGATCGCCCTTCCCAACAGTTGCGCAGCCTGAATGGCGAATGGCGCTTTGCCTGG
TTTCCGGCACCAGAAGCGGTGCCGGAAAGCTGGCTGGAGTGCGATCTTCCTGAGGCCGATACTGTCGTCG
TCCCCTCAAACTGGCAGATGCACGGTTACGATGCGCCCATCTACACCAACGTAACCTATCCCATTACGGT
CAATCCGCCGTTTGTTCCCACGGAGAATCCGACGGGTTGTTACTCGCTCACATTTAATGTTGATGAAAGC
TGGCTACAGGAAGGCCAGACGCGAATTATTTTTGATGGCGTTGGAATT
