>Addgene plasmid #55675 | NKIRAS1 | addgene partial sequence | sequence record 92848 | pGEX5 5'-GGGCTGGCAAGCCACGTTTGGTG-3'
ATCCGGGAAGGGTTGCAAGGTTGTCATTTGTGGGTTGCTGTCTGTTGGGAAAACTGCAATTTTGGAGCAA
CTCCTTTATGGGAATCACACTATTGGGATGGAAGACTGTGAAACGCTGGAAGACGTGTACATGGCATCTG
TAGAGACAGACCGTGGGGTGAAGGAGCAGCTGCACTTGTATGACACCCGAGGCCTGCAGAAAGGCGTGGA
GCTGCCAAAGCATTACTTCTCATTTGCTGATGGCTTTGTTCTTGTGTATAGTGTGAATAACCTTGAGTCC
TTCCAAAGAGTGGAGCTTCTGAAGAAAGAGATTGATAAGTTCAAAGACAAAAAGGAGGTGGCAATCGTTG
TGTTAGGAAACAAACTGGACCTTTCTGAGCAGAGACAGGTGGATGCTGACGTGGCACAACAGTGGGCAAG
AAGTGAGAAAGTCAAGCTGTGGGAGGTGACAGTGACAGACCGGAGGACACTGATTGAACCCTTCACTTTA
CTGGCCAGCAAGCTTTCTCAGCCCCAGAGCAAATCCAGCTTCCCTTTGCCTGGGAGGAAAAACAAAGGGA
ACTCCAATCCCGAAAACTGAGAATTCATCGTGACTGACTGACGATCTGCCTCGCGCGTTTCGGTGATGAC
GGTGAAAACCTCTGACACATGCAGCTCCCGGAGACGGTCACAGCTTGTCTGTAAGCGGATGCCGGGAGCA
GACAAGCCCGTCAGGGCGCGTCAGCGGGTGTTGGCGGGTGTCGGGGCGCAGCCATGACCCAGTCACGTAG
CGATAGCGGAGTGTATAATTCTTGAAGACGAAAGGGCCTCGTGATACGCCTATTTTTATAGGTTAATGTC
ATGATAATAATGG
