>Addgene plasmid #55675 | NKIRAS1 | addgene partial sequence | sequence record 92855 | pGEX3 5'-CCGGGAGCTGCATGTGTCAGAGG-3'
CGCGCGAAGGCAGATCGTCAGTCAGTCACGATGAATTCTCAGTTTTCGGGATTGGAGTTCCCTTTGTTTT
TCCTCCCAGGCAAAGGGAAGCTGGATTTGCTCTGGGGCTGAGAAAGCTTGCTGGCCAGTAAAGTGAAGGG
TTCAATCAGTGTCCTCCGGTCTGTCACTGTCACCTCCCACAGCTTGACTTTCTCACTTCTTGCCCACTGT
TGTGCCACGTCAGCATCCACCTGTCTCTGCTCAGAAAGGTCCAGTTTGTTTCCTAACACAACGATTGCCA
CCTCCTTTTTGTCTTTGAACTTATCAATCTCTTTCTTCAGAAGCTCCACTCTTTGGAAGGACTCAAGGTT
ATTCACACTATACACAAGAACAAAGCCATCAGCAAATGAGAAGTAATGCTTTGGCAGCTCCACGCCTTTC
TGCAGGCCTCGGGTGTCATACAAGTGCAGCTGCTCCTTCACCCCACGGTCTGTCTCTACAGATGCCATGT
ACACGTCTTCCAGCGTTTCACAGTCTTCCATCCCAATAGTGTGATTCCCATAAAGGAGTTGCTCCAAAAT
TGCAGTTTTCCCAACAGACAGCAACCCACAAATGACAACCTTGCAACCCTTCCCGGATCCACGCGGAACC
AGATCCGATTTTGGAGGATGGTCGCCACCACCAAACGTGGCTTGCCAGCCCTGCAAAGGCCATGCTATAT
ACTTGCTGGATTTCAAGTACTTATCAATTTGTGGGATAGCTTCAATACGTTTTTTAAAACAAACTAATTT
TGGGAACGCATCCAGGCACATTGGGTCCATGTATAAAACAACATCAAGAGCGTCATACAACATGAAAGTC
AGGATGGGTTACATGATCACCATTTAAAATATGTTTTATGACATAAACGATCTTCGAACATTTTTCAGCA
TTTCAGGGTAGCTTGGCT
